>Addgene plasmid #132601 | prNFL-L269P-EGFP | addgene full sequence | sequence record 260178 | Addgene NGS Result
TTTGCTCACATGTTCTTTCCTGCGTTATCCCCTGATTCTGTGGATAACCGTATTACCGCCATGCATTAGT
TATTAATAGTAATCAATTACGGGGTCATTAGTTCATAGCCCATATATGGAGTTCCGCGTTACATAACTTA
CGGTAAATGGCCCGCCTGGCTGACCGCCCAACGACCCCCGCCCATTGACGTCAATAATGACGTATGTTCC
CATAGTAACGCCAATAGGGACTTTCCATTGACGTCAATGGGTGGAGTATTTACGGTAAACTGCCCACTTG
GCAGTACATCAAGTGTATCATATGCCAAGTACGCCCCCTATTGACGTCAATGACGGTAAATGGCCCGCCT
GGCATTATGCCCAGTACATGACCTTATGGGACTTTCCTACTTGGCAGTACATCTACGTATTAGTCATCGC
TATTACCATGGTGATGCGGTTTTGGCAGTACATCAATGGGCGTGGATAGCGGTTTGACTCACGGGGATTT
CCAAGTCTCCACCCCATTGACGTCAATGGGAGTTTGTTTTGGCACCAAAATCAACGGGACTTTCCAAAAT
GTCGTAACAACTCCGCCCCATTGACGCAAATGGGCGGTAGGCGTGTACGGTGGGAGGTCTATATAAGCAG
AGCTGGTTTAGTGAACCGTCAGATCCGCTAGCGCTACCGGACTCAGATCTCGAGCTCAAGCTTCGAATTC
CTGAGGGGCGCACCGACCGCCACCATGAGTTCGTTCAGCTACGAGCCGTACTTTTCGACCTCCTACAAGC
GGCGCTACGTGGAGACGCCCCGGGTGCACATCTCCAGCGTGCGCAGCGGCTACAGCACGGCGCGCTCTGC
GTACTCCAGCTACTCCGCGCCCGTCTCCTCCTCTCTGTCGGTGCGCCGCAGCTACTCATCCAGCTCCGGC
TCTTTGATGCCCAGCCTGGAGAACCTCGATCTGAGCCAGGTAGCCGCCATCAGCAACGACCTCAAGTCTA
TCCGCACACAGGAGAAGGCACAGCTGCAGGACCTCAACGATCGCTTCGCCAGCTTCATCGAGCGCGTGCA
CGAGCTGGAGCAGCAGAACAAGGTCCTGGAAGCCGAGCTGTTGGTGCTGCGCCAGAAGCACTCAGAGCCT
TCCCGCTTCCGCGCCCTGTATGAGCAGGAGATCCGTGATCTGCGACTGGCGGCCGAAGACGCCACTAACG
AGAAGCAGGCGCTGCAGGGCGAGCGCGAGGGGCTGGAGGAGACTCTGCGCAACCTGCAGGCTCGCTACGA
GGAGGAGGTGCTGAGCCGCGAGGACGCCGAGGGCCGGCTGATGGAAGCCCGCAAAGGCGCGGATGAGGCT
GCGCTCGCCCGCGCCGAGCTGGAGAAGCGCATCGACAGCCTGATGGACGAGATAGCCTTCCTGAAAAAGG
TGCACGAGGAAGAGATCGCCGAGCTGCAGGCTCAGATCCAGTATGCTCAGATCTCCGTGGAGATGGACGT
GTCCTCCAAGCCCGACCTCTCCGCCGCTCTCAAGGACATCCGCGCTCAGTACGAGAAGCTGGCCGCCAAG
AATATGCAGAATGCCGAAGAGTGGTTCAAGAGCCGCTTCACGGTGCTAACCGAGAGCGCCGCCAAGAACA
CCGACGCAGTGCGCGCTGCCAAGGACGAGGTGTCGGAAAGCCGCCGCCTACTTAAGGCTAAGACCCTGGA
GATCGAAGCCTGCCGGGGTATGAACGAAGCTCTAGAGAAGCCCCTGCAGGAGCTGGAGGACAAGCAGAAT
GCAGACATCAGCGCCATGCAGGACACAATCAACAAACTGGAGAATGAGCTGCGAAGCACGAAGAGCGAGA
TGGCCAGGTACCTGAAGGAGTACCAGGACCTCCTCAATGTCAAGATGGCATTGGACATTGAGATTGCAGC
TTACAGGAAACTCTTGGAAGGCGAAGAAACCAGGCTCAGTTTCACCAGCGTGGGTAGCATAACCAGCGGC
TACTCTCAGAGCTCGCAGGTCTTTGGCCGTTCTGCTTACAGTGGCTTGCAGAGCAGCTCCTACTTGATGT
CTGCTCGAGCATTCCCAGCCTACTATACCAGCCACGTCCAGGAAGAGCAGTCAGAGGTGGAGGAGACCAT
TGAGGCTACGAAAGCTGAGGAGGCCAAGGATGAGCCCCCCTCTGAAGGAGAAGCAGAAGAGGAGGAGAAG
GAGAAAGAGGAGGGGGAGGAAGAGGAAGGTGCTGAGGAGGAAGAAGCTGCCAAGGATGAGTCTGAAGATG
CCAAAGAAGAAGAAGGTGGTGAGGGTGAAGAGGAAGACACCAAAGAGTCAGAAGAGGAAGAGAAGAAAGA
GGAAAGTGCTGGGGAGGAGCAAGCTGCTAAGAAGAAAGATGGATCCATCGCCACCATGGTGAGCAAGGGC
GAGGAGCTGTTCACCGGGGTGGTGCCCATCCTGGTCGAGCTGGACGGCGACGTAAACGGCCACAAGTTCA
GCGTGTCCGGCGAGGGCGAGGGCGATGCCACCTACGGCAAGCTGACCCTGAAGTTCATCTGCACCACCGG
CAAGCTGCCCGTGCCCTGGCCCACCCTCGTGACCACCCTGACCTACGGCGTGCAGTGCTTCAGCCGCTAC
CCCGACCACATGAAGCAGCACGACTTCTTCAAGTCCGCCATGCCCGAAGGCTACGTCCAGGAGCGCACCA
TCTTCTTCAAGGACGACGGCAACTACAAGACCCGCGCCGAGGTGAAGTTCGAGGGCGACACCCTGGTGAA
CCGCATCGAGCTGAAGGGCATCGACTTCAAGGAGGACGGCAACATCCTGGGGCACAAGCTGGAGTACAAC
TACAACAGCCACAACGTCTATATCATGGCCGACAAGCAGAAGAACGGCATCAAGGTGAACTTCAAGATCC
GCCACAACATCGAGGACGGCAGCGTGCAGCTCGCCGACCACTACCAGCAGAACACCCCCATCGGCGACGG
CCCCGTGCTGCTGCCCGACAACCACTACCTGAGCACCCAGTCCGCCCTGAGCAAAGACCCCAACGAGAAG
CGCGATCACATGGTCCTGCTGGAGTTCGTGACCGCCGCCGGGATCACTCTCGGCATGGACGAGCTGTACA
AGTAAAGCGGCCGCGACTCTAGATCATAATCAGCCATACCACATTTGTAGAGGTTTTACTTGCTTTAAAA
AACCTCCCACACCTCCCCCTGAACCTGAAACATAAAATGAATGCAATTGTTGTTGTTAACTTGTTTATTG
CAGCTTATAATGGTTACAAATAAAGCAATAGCATCACAAATTTCACAAATAAAGCATTTTTTTCACTGCA
TTCTAGTTGTGGTTTGTCCAAACTCATCAATGTATCTTAAGGCGTAAATTGTAAGCGTTAATATTTTGTT
AAAATTCGCGTTAAATTTTTGTTAAATCAGCTCATTTTTTAACCAATAGGCCGAAATCGGCAAAATCCCT
TATAAATCAAAAGAATAGACCGAGATAGGGT
[37 nt withheld, positions 3462-3498]
AAAGAACGTGGACTCCAACGTCAAAGG
[49 nt withheld, positions 3526-3574]
T
[91 nt withheld, positions 3576-3666]
G
[124 nt withheld, positions 3668-3791]
CAGGTGGCACTTTTCGGGGAAATGTGCGCGGAACCCCTATTTGTTTATTTTTCTAAATACATTCAAATAT
GTATCCGCTCATGAGACAATAACCCTGATAAATGCTTCAATAATATTGAAAAAGGAAGAGTCCTGAGGCG
GAAAGAACCAGCTGTGGAATGTGTGTCAGTTAGGGTGTGGAAAGTCCCCAGGCTCCCCAGCAGGCAGAAG
TATGCAAAGCATGCATCTCAATTAGTCAGCAACCAGGTGTGGAAAGTCCCCAGGCTCCCCAGCAGGCAGA
AGTATGCAAAGCATGCATCTCAATTAGTCAGCAACCATAGTCCCGCCCCTAACTCCGCCCATCCCGCCCC
TAACTCCGCCCAGTTCCGCCCATTCTCCGCCCCATGGCTGACTAATTTTTTTTATTTATGCAGAGGCCGA
GGCCGCCTCGGCCTCTGAGCTATTCCAGAAGTAGTGAGGAGGCTTTTTTGGAGGCCTAGGCTTTTGCAAA
GATCGATCAAGAGACAGGATGAGGATCGTTTCGCATGATTGAACAAGATGGATTGCACGCAGGTTCTCCG
GCCGCTTGGGTGGAGAGGCTATTCGGCTATGACTGGGCACAACAGACAATCGGCTGCTCTGATGCCGCCG
TGTTCCGGCTGTCAGCGCAGGGGCGCCCGGTTCTTTTTGTCAAGACCGACCTGTCCGGTGCCCTGAATGA
ACTGCAAGACGAGGCAGCGCGGCTATCGTGGCTGGCCACGACGGGCGTTCCTTGCGCAGCTGTGCTCGAC
GTTGTCACTGAAGCGGGAAGGGACTGGCTGCTATTGGGCGAAGTGCCGGGGCAGGATCTCCTGTCATCTC
ACCTTGCTCCTGCCGAGAAAGTATCCATCATGGCTGATGCAATGCGGCGGCTGCATACGCTTGATCCGGC
TACCTGCCCATTCGACCACCAAGCGAAACATCGCATCGAGCGAGCACGTACTCGGATGGAAGCCGGTCTT
GTCGATCAGGATGATCTGGACGAAGAGCATCAGGGGCTCGCGCCAGCCGAACTGTTCGCCAGGCTCAAGG
CGAGCATGCCCGACGGCGAGGATCTCGTCGTGACCCATGGCGATGCCTGCTTGCCGAATATCATGGTGGA
AAATGGCCGCTTTTCTGGATTCATCGACTGTGGCCGGCTGGGTGTGGCGGACCGCTATCAGGACATAGCG
TTGGCTACCCGTGATATTGCTGAAGAGCTTGGCGGCGAATGGGCTGACCGCTTCCTCGTGCTTTACGGTA
TCGCCGCTCCCGATTCGCAGCGCATCGCCTTCTATCGCCTTCTTGACGAGTTCTTCTGAGCGGGACTCTG
GGGTTCGAAATGACCGACCAAGCGACGCCCAACCTGCCATCACGAGATTTCGATTCCACCGCCGCCTTCT
ATGAAAGGTTGGGCTTCGGAATCGTTTTCCGGGACGCCGGCTGGATGATCCTCCAGCGCGGGGATCTCAT
GCTGGAGTTCTTCGCCCACCCTAGGGGGAGGCTAACTGAAACACGGAAGGAGACAATACCGGAAGGAACC
CGCGCTATGACGGCAATAAAAAGACAGAATAAAACGCACGGTGTTGGGTCGTTTGTTCATAAACGCGGGG
TTCGGTCCCAGGGCTGGCACTCTGTCGATACCCCACCGAGACCCCATTGGGGCCAATACGCCCGCGTTTC
TTCCTTTTCCCCACCCCACCCCCCAAGTTCGGGTGAAGGCCCAGGGCTCGCAGCCAACGTCGGGGCGGCA
GGCCCTGCCATAGCCTCAGGTTACTCATATATACTTTAGATTGATTTAAAACTTCATTTTTAATTTAAAA
GGATCTAGGTGAAGATCCTTTTTGATAATCTCATGACCAAAATCCCTTAACGTGAGTTTTCGTTCCACTG
AGCGTCAGACCCCGTAGAAAAGATCAAAGGATCTTCTTGAGATCCTTTTTTTCTGCGCGTAATCTGCTGC
TTGCAAACAAAAAAACCACCGCTACCAGCGGTGGTTTGTTTGCCGGATCAAGAGCTACCAACTCTTTTTC
CGAAGGTAACTGGCTTCAGCAGAGCGCAGATACCAAATACTGTTCTTCTAGTGTAGCCGTAGTTAGGCCA
CCACTTCAAGAACTCTGTAGCACCGCCTACATACCTCGCTCTGCTAATCCTGTTACCAGTGGCTGCTGCC
AGTGGCGATAAGTCGTGTCTTACCGGGTTGGACTCAAGACGATAGTTACCGGATAAGGCGCAGCGGTCGG
GCTGAACGGGGGGTTCGTGCACACAGCCCAGCTTGGAGCGAACGACCTACACCGAACTGAGATACCTACA
GCGTGAGCTATGAGAAAGCGCCACGCTTCCCGAAGGGAGAAAGGCGGACAGGTATCCGGTAAGCGGCAGG
GTCGGAACAGGAGAGCGCACGAGGGAGCTTCCAGGGGGAAACGCCTGGTATCTTTATAGTCCTGTCGGGT
TTCGCCACCTCTGACTTGAGCGTCGATTTTTGTGATGCTCGTCAGGGGGGCGGAGCCTATGGAAAAACGC
CAGCAACGCGGCCTTTTTACGGTTCCTGGCCTTTTGCTGGCCT
Features (pLannotate 1.2.2; 16 found; start..end, strand, type, name):
      1..59      +  rep_origin     RSF ori (fragment): Plasmids containing the RSF 1030 origin of replication can be propagated in E. coli cells that contain additional plasmids with compatible origins.
    127..430     +  enhancer       CMV enhancer: human cytomegalovirus immediate early enhancer
    431..634     +  promoter       CMV promoter: human cytomegalovirus (CMV) immediate early promoter
    657..700     +  misc_feature   MCS (fragment): multiple cloning site
    725..2239    +  CDS            Nefl (fragment): NFL_RAT - Also known as Nf68, Nfl. Experimental evidence at protein level: Swiss-Prot protein existence level 1. Neurofilaments usually contain three intermediate filament proteins: NEFL, NEFM, and NEFH which are involved in the maintenance of neuronal caliber. May additionally cooperate with the neuronal intermediate filament proteins PRPH and INA to form neuronal filamentous networks (By similarity). From Rattus norvegicus (Rat).
   2366..3085    +  CDS            EGFP: the original enhanced GFP (Yang et al., 1996) mammalian codon-optimized
   3102..3185    +  CDS            large T antigen (fragment): large T antigen from SV40 (simian virus 40)
   3208..3329    +  polyA_signal   SV40 poly(A) signal: SV40 polyadenylation signal
   3363..3791    -  rep_origin     f1 ori (sequence partly withheld): f1 bacteriophage origin of replication; arrow indicates direction of (+) strand synthesis
   3818..3922    +  promoter       AmpR promoter: bla
   3924..4281    +  promoter       SV40 promoter: SV40 enhancer and early promoter
   4316..5110    +  CDS            NeoR/KanR: aminoglycoside phosphotransferase from Tn5; aph(3')-II (or nptII); confers resistance to neomycin, kanamycin, and G418 (Geneticin®)
   5131..5283    +  CDS            ble (fragment): BLE_KLEPN - Experimental evidence at protein level: Swiss-Prot protein existence level 1. Binding protein with a strong affinity to the bleomycin family of antibiotics. Binds to CL990; an antimitotic-antibiotic compound. From Klebsiella pneumoniae.
   5342..5389    +  polyA_signal   HSV TK poly(A) signal: herpes simplex virus thymidine kinase polyadenylation signal (Cole and Stacy, 1985)
   5480..5496    -  polyA_signal   bGH poly(A) signal (fragment): bovine growth hormone polyadenylation signal
   5718..6306    +  rep_origin     ori: high-copy-number ColE1/pMB1/pBR322/pUC origin of replication
