[The description below was written by a language model from this plasmid's Addgene catalogue record and pLannotate feature annotations shown in this document.]
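Description:
prNFL-L269P-EGFP is a mammalian expression plasmid built on the Clontech pEGFP-N3 backbone. It encodes rat neurofilament light chain (Nefl, NF-L) carrying the Leu269Pro substitution associated with Charcot-Marie-Tooth disease type 2E, fused at its C terminus to EGFP. The roughly 1.66 kb Nefl insert sits between retained EcoRI and BamHI sites in the multiple cloning site, downstream of the human CMV immediate-early enhancer and promoter. The fusion transcript is terminated by the SV40 polyadenylation signal. The mutant was made by site-directed mutagenesis of the parental prNFL-EGFP plasmid, changing two adjacent nucleotides in codon 269, and the record also notes an unrelated silent G-to-A change at nucleotide 1590. The depositor comments that rat NFL has an extra serine at position 251, so residues after that point are numbered one higher than in human NFL.

The rest of the 6.35 kb plasmid is standard for this vector family. A high-copy pUC-type origin supports replication in E. coli, and an f1 origin allows single-stranded DNA production. A single Tn5 NeoR/KanR gene is driven by tandem bacterial and SV40 early promoters and ends in the HSV TK poly(A) signal. It confers kanamycin resistance in bacteria and G418 resistance in transfected mammalian cells. The short fragments annotated as RSF ori, large T antigen, ble and bGH poly(A) are most likely incidental partial matches within backbone sequence rather than functional elements. The construct is intended for expressing fluorescent mutant NFL in cultured cells. According to the associated publication title, it was used to test whether disease-linked NFL variants can assemble into neurofilaments.
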