Addgene plasmid #132601: prNFL-L269P-EGFP
Purpose: Expresses EGFP-tagged rat NFL containing the Charcot-Marie-Tooth disease type 2E L269P mutation
Depositing lab: Anthony Brown. Publication: Charcot-Marie-Tooth disease Type 2E/1F mutant neurofilament proteins assemble into neurofilaments. Stone EJ, Uchida A, Brown A. Cytoskeleton (Hoboken). 2019 Jul;76(7-8):423-439. doi: 10.1002/cm.21566. Epub 2019 Nov 6. PubMed 31574566.
Backbone
  Vector backbone: pEGFP-N3
  Backbone manufacturer: Clontech
  Backbone size w/o insert (bp): 4698
  Modifications to backbone: Obtained by site-directed mutagenesis of the prNFL-EGFP plasmid. There is a silent mutation at nucleotide 1590G>A.
  Vector type: Mammalian Expression
  Selectable markers: Neomycin (select with G418)
Growth in bacteria
  Bacterial resistance: Kanamycin, 50 μg/mL
  Growth temperature: 37°C
  Growth strain: DH5alpha
  Copy number: High Copy
Gene/Insert
  Gene/Insert name: Nefl (alt name: neurofilament protein L)
  Species: R. norvegicus (rat)
  Insert size (bp): 1656
  Mutation: 806T>C, 807G>C; Leu269Pro
  Entrez Gene: Nefl (a.k.a. NF-L, NF68, Nfl)
  Promoter: CMV
  Tag / fusion protein: EGFP (C terminal on insert)
  Cloning method: Restriction Enzyme; 5′ cloning site EcoRI (not destroyed); 3′ cloning site BamHI (not destroyed)
  Sequencing primers: 5′ CMV Forward; 3′ SV40pA-R
Terms and licenses: Academic/Nonprofit Terms; Industry Terms: Not Available to Industry
Depositor comments: Note that there is a serine inserted at position 251 in the rat NFL sequence which shifts all amino acids thereafter by one when compared with the human NFL sequence.
How to cite: prNFL-L269P-EGFP was a gift from Anthony Brown (Addgene plasmid # 132601 ; http://n2t.net/addgene:132601 ; RRID:Addgene_132601)
